Addgene plasmid #147612: pAc5.1B-lambdaN-HA-Dm4E-T-L36AL39A_T
Purpose: Insect Expression of Dm4E-T-L36AL39A
Depositing lab: Elisa Izaurralde. Depositing organization: Max Planck Institute for Developmental Biology. Publication: 4E-BPs require non-canonical 4E-binding motifs and a lateral surface of eIF4E to repress translation. Igreja C, Peter D, Weiler C, Izaurralde E. Nat Commun. 2014 Sep 2;5:4790. doi: 10.1038/ncomms5790. PubMed 25179781.
Backbone
  Vector backbone: Unknown
  Vector type: Insect Expression
Growth in bacteria
  Bacterial resistance: Ampicillin, 100 μg/mL
  Growth temperature: 37°C
  Growth strain: DH5alpha
  Copy number: Low Copy
Gene/Insert
  Gene/Insert name: Dm4E-T-L36AL39A
  Species: D. melanogaster (fly)
  Entrez Gene: 4E-T (a.k.a. Dmel_CG32016, CG11097, CG11232, CG32016, Dm4E-T, Dmel\CG32016)
  Cloning method: Unknown
Terms and licenses: Academic/Nonprofit Terms; Industry Terms: Not Available to Industry
Depositor comments: ORF extracted from CG32016 isoform C. NCBI:NM_166798.1, one variation L127S annotated as EST Plasmids from this collection were made available to the research community and donated after the lab closed. Please note that the sequence provided by the depositing laboratory may be theoretical/predicted or based on Sanger sequencing results. There may be discrepancies between sequencing results obtained by Addgene and the depositor sequence. If an Addgene verified sequence is not available, please contact before placing your order to request that our lab fully sequence the plasmid.
How to cite: pAc5.1B-lambdaN-HA-Dm4E-T-L36AL39A_T was a gift from Elisa Izaurralde (Addgene plasmid # 147612 ; http://n2t.net/addgene:147612 ; RRID:Addgene_147612)
