[The description below was written by a language model from this plasmid's Addgene catalogue record and pLannotate feature annotations shown in this document.]
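Description:
pAc5.1B-lambdaN-HA-Dm4E-T-L36AL39A_T is an 8.5 kb insect expression plasmid for producing a mutant form of the Drosophila melanogaster eIF4E-binding protein 4E-T in fly cells. The catalogue lists the backbone as unknown, although the name and the annotated parts point to a pAc5.1B-type vector. Expression is driven by the constitutive Drosophila actin 5C (Ac5) promoter and terminated by an SV40 polyadenylation signal. In bacteria the plasmid replicates from a ColE1/pUC-type origin and is selected with ampicillin through the bla gene and its promoter. The record lists it as low copy, despite the annotation tool describing the origin as high-copy. Short fragments annotated as tetracycline resistance and SV40 large T antigen appear to be non-functional backbone remnants.

The insert is the 4E-T open reading frame, taken from CG32016 isoform C, with a noted L127S variation that the depositor attributes to EST data. As the name indicates, it carries the substitutions L36A and L39A. The associated study concerns the eIF4E-binding motifs of 4E-BPs, so these changes presumably test 4E-T's contact with eIF4E, although the record does not say which motif they affect. An HA epitope lies upstream of the coding sequence. The name also indicates a lambdaN peptide, which the feature table does not annotate. LambdaN binds boxB RNA hairpins, so fusions of this kind are typically used in tethering assays that recruit a protein to a boxB-containing reporter mRNA to measure effects on translation or stability, with HA allowing detection. A vector-derived V5 tag lies downstream of the insert, but the record does not show whether it is translated in frame.
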