Features (pLannotate 1.2.2; 10 found; start..end, strand, type, name):
     56..2568    +  promoter       Ac5 promoter: Drosophila melanogaster actin 5C promoter
   2678..2704    +  CDS            3xHA (fragment): three tandem HA epitope tags
   2723..5752    +  CDS            4E-T: 4ET_DROME - Experimental evidence at protein level: Swiss-Prot protein existence level 1. eIF4E1-binding protein that regulates translation and stability of mRNAs in processing bodies (P-bodies) (By similarity). Probably plays a role in P-bodies to coordinate the storage of translationally inactive mRNAs in the cytoplasm and prevent their degradation (By similarity). Acts as a binding platform for multiple RNA-binding proteins. Required for the formation of P-bodies (By similarity). From Drosophila melanogaster (Fruit fly).
   5792..5833    +  CDS            V5 tag: epitope tag from simian virus 5
   5933..6067    -  polyA_signal   SV40 poly(A) signal: SV40 polyadenylation signal
   6090..6174    -  CDS            large T antigen (fragment): large T antigen from SV40 (simian virus 40)
   6175..6645    +  CDS            TcR (fragment): tetracycline efflux protein; tet; confers resistance to tetracycline
   6689..7277    -  rep_origin     ori: high-copy-number ColE1/pMB1/pBR322/pUC origin of replication
   7448..8308    -  CDS            AmpR: β-lactamase; bla; confers resistance to ampicillin, carbenicillin, and related antibiotics
   8309..8413    -  promoter       AmpR promoter: bla
>Addgene plasmid #147612 | pAc5.1B-lambdaN-HA-Dm4E-T-L36AL39A_T | depositor full sequence | sequence record 290059 | Full Sequence
CTTCAAGGAATTAATTCTATATTCTAAAAACACAAATGATACTTCTAAAAAAAATCATGAATGGCATCAA
CTCTGAATCAAATCTTTGCAGATGCACCTACTTCTCATTTCCACTGTCACATCATTTTTCCAGATCTCGC
TGCCTGTTATGTGGCCCACAAACCAAGACACGTTTTATGGCCATTAAAGCTGGCTGATCGTCGCCAAACA
CCAAATACATATCAATATGTACATTCGAGAAAGAAGCGATCAAAGAAGCGTCTTCGGGCGAGTAGGAGAA
TGCGGAGGAGAAGGAGAACGAGCTGATCTAGTATCTCTCCACAATCCAATGCCAACTGACCAACTGGCCA
TATTCGGAGCAATTTGAAGCCAATTTCCATCGCCTGGCGATCGCTCCATTCTTGGCTATATGTTTTTCAC
CGTTCCCGGGGCCATTTTCAAAGACTCGTCGGTAAGATAAGATTGTGTCACTCGCTGTCTCTCTTCATTT
GTCGAAGAATGCTGAGGAATTTCGCGATGACGTCGGCGAGTATTTTGAAGAATGAGAATAATTTGTATTT
ATACGAAAATCAGTTAGTGGAATTTTCTACAAAAACATGTTATCTATAGATAATTTTGTTGCAAAATATG
TTGACTATGACAAAGATTGTATGTATATACCTTTAATGTATTCTCATTTTCTTATGTATTTATAATGGCA
ATGATGATACTGATGATATTTTAAGATGATGCCAGACCACAGGCTGATTTCTGCGTCTTTTGCCGAACGC
AGTGCATGTGCGGTTGTTGTTTTTTGGAATAGTTTCAATTTTCGGACTGTCCGCTTTGATTTCAGTTTCT
TGGCTTATTCAAAAAGCAAAGTAAAGCCAAAAAAGCGAGATGGCAATACCAAATGCGGCAAAACGGTAGT
GGAAGGAAAGGGGTGCGGGGCAGCGGAAGGAAGGGTGGGGCGGGGCGTGGCGGGGTCTGTGGCTGGGCGC
GACGTCACCGACGTTGGAGCCACTCCTTTGACCATGTGTGCGTGTGTGTATTATTCGTGTCTCGCCACTC
GCCGGTTGTTTTTTTCTTTTTATCTCGCTCTCTCTAGCGCCATCTCGTACGCATGCTCAACGCACCGCAT
GTTGCCGTGTCCTTTATGCGTCATTTTGGCTCGAAATAGGCAATTATTTAAACAAAGATTAGTCAACGAA
AACGCTAAAATAAATAAGTCTACAATATGGTTACTTATTGCCATGTGTGTGCAGCCAACGATAGCAACAA
AAGCAACAACACAGTGGCTTTCCCTCTTTCACTTTTTGTTTGCAAGCGCGTGCGAGCAAGACGGCACGAC
CGGCAAACGCAATTACGCTGACAAAGAGCAGACGAAGTTTTGGCCGAAAAACATCAAGGCGCCTGATACG
AATGCATTTGCAATAACAATTGCGATATTTAATATTGTTTATGAAGCTGTTTGACTTCAAAACACACAAA
AAAAAAAATAAAACAAATTATTTGAAAGAGAATTAGGAATCGGACAGCTTATCGTTACGGGCTAACAGCA
CACCGAGACGAAATAGCTTACCTGACGTCACAGCCTCTGGAAGAACTGCCGCCAAGCAGAGAGAGAGAGA
AAAAGAGGGAGAGCAGCTTAGACCGCATGTGCTTGTGTGTGAGGCGTCTCTCTCTTCGTCTCCTGTTTGC
GCAAACGCATAGACTGCACTGAGAAAATCGATTACCTATTTTTTATGAATGAATATTTGCACTATTACTA
TTCAAAACTATTAAGATAGCAATCACATTCAATAGCCAAATACTATACCACCTGAGCGATGCAACGAAAT
GATCAATTTGAGCAAAAATGCTGCATATTTAGGACGGCATCATTATAGAAATGCTTCTTGCTGTGTACTT
TTCTCTCGTCTGGCAGCTGTTTCGCCGTTATTGTTAAAACCGGCTTAAGTTAGGTGTGTTTTCTACGACT
AGTGATGCCCCTACTAGAAGATGTGTGTTGCACAAATGTCCCTGAATAACCAATTTGAAGTGCAGATAGC
AGTAAACGTAAGCTAATATGAATATTATTTAACTGTAATGTTTTAATATCGCTGGACATTACTAATAAAC
CCACTATAAACACATGTACATATGTATGTTTTGGCATACAATGAGTAGTTGGGGAAAAAATGTGTAAAAG
CACCGTGACCATCACAGCATAAAGATAACCAGCTGAAGTATCGAATATGAGTAACCCCCAAATTGAATCA
CATGCCGCAACTGATAGGACCCATGGAAGTACACTCTTCATGGCGATATACAAGACACACACAAGCACGA
ACACCCAGTTGCGGAGGAAATTCTCCGTAAATGAAAACCCAATCGGCGAACAATTCATACCCATATATGG
TAAAAGTTTTGAACGCGACTTGAGAGCGGAGAGCATTGCGGCTGATAAGGTTTTAGCGCTAAGCGGGCTT
TATAAAACGGGCTGCGGGACCAGTTTTCATATCACTACCGTTTGAGTTCTTGTGCTGTGTGGATACTCCT
CCCGACACAAAGCCGCTCCATCAGCCAGCAGTCGTCTAATCCAGAGACCCCGGATCGGGGTACCAACATG
GACGCACAAACACGACGACGTGAGCGTCGCGCTGAGAAACAAGCTCAATGGAAAGCTGCAAACGGTGGAT
CTCCTCCACATATGGCTTACCCATACGATGTTCCAGATTACGCTCCTCCAAGCTTGAATTCTATGGATAC
ATCAAAGATTAGTGCCAGGTACTCGAAAGTAGACCTGTTAGCTCTAAGATATGAAGGTAAAAGTCGACAG
CGCCCGCAATGTTCAACACGACTTGAAGCGCAGACGGCGGGTTTTTGGAAAATTAATCTGAACACAGCTG
CGTTAACCGTGTCCAGCGCCTATTCTAATCAAAACAAGAATCGACTTTCTCCAGAAGCAGATAACTCGAG
CTTAATTTGTTCCAATAGTAGCTCAATAAGTTCACGTCGCGCTATGAGAAATCGAGAACGGGCAAACAAC
TATTACCAGCGCTTCGTACCTACCGATTCTCTTCTAATAAGTGGGGAGGATAAAGATAAGGATGCGCTTT
CTCATGGACAGCCCTATAAGTCGAATATCATCGATCACCGTAGCATATCATCTTCACATTTAATGCCGGC
ATTTGCAAAGAGGCGTTTTGTCATATCGAAAGGCAGCAACAGCGAGGAAAGCAACGAGGGGATAAACACT
TGTGCAAGCAAGGGCAAGGCAGCCAGTTCGCCTAGCCGTAAGGGTAGCGAGTTGGATACTGCTGAGACAT
GTTTGAATTTTGTTCAGCCGGATCACGACCAATGCATGTCATCTTCACCTACATTTTCAACATCCCGCCA
AGAAAGGCGGATTGGTAGCGGTCGGCTGTTGCCAAGAAGTGATAATTGGGATTACAAAAACGAAAAGACC
GTAGAAGCCAGCATTGAGAATGAAAAGGAAACATCTCCAAATGGATCTGGAAGTACAAGCAGTCTTAATC
AGCACAATCAAAGCCAACATCGTTCTCGAACATTCAGTGGAAGGTTAGTTGAACGTGTTCCCGAAGTCAC
AGATCGTCGTTTTCAATATGACTCCAAAAAGTCTTTTGATCGTCAGGGAATTAATAATCGACGCATTTCT
GGTAAGGAGCCTTTCAGTACTCAAAGCCGAAGCAAGCGTGGCAATTCCTATCTCATTCACGAAGAACCTG
AATGGTTCAGTGCAGGACCTAAATCACAGCTAGAAACTATTGATCTACACGGGTTTGAAGACCTGGAAAA
AAACGAAGAGCGATCCGTAACTGAAGATAAAAATAATCAAATTCAACAACTTGATAAAAATTTAGACGCG
CAAGCAAGCAAAGATGAAGCTTCGATGAGAAACAGCAATGATAGTTTAAATTTCCGCGAAGTCATTCCAA
GTGATGAAAAGAAGCACACTGACGAAAATGTAGTGACTTCTATTCAAAACTCAACAGATCTCGGCCATCC
CAATAAAAACAAACCAATTCAGATGCAGCCCAGTCAGAATCCTGAAAGTGAATTTAATTTTGATGCCTTT
CTTAATATGCATCCCTTGGATAATTCCGTTTTGAGTAATGATGAAACTGGAAAAAGTGACTCAAAAGGAA
CATCCCGTTTTAGCCGATGGTTTCGACAAAAAGAAGCTGCAAATAATAATGAGTTTCCAGGGTTTCGGGA
ATCGCATGCTCAAGAAAAACGTGGTATTCCAAGTGTTAAGGATCTGGAAGCTCAAATGATAAAAGTGGAT
ATGAGGACTGATTTAATAAATCCAATAGCAGGGTCATTATGTCAGACAGTGCAAATGGAAAAACCTATTG
CTAGAGACACTGAGGCATTCAAAAAACTTTTGCAACAGTTGGGTTCTCAAGCCAGGCAGCATCATCCATG
CAACGACGATTGTCGTACAATAAACCTCTCAAATATAGCAAATCATGTACACCTTGAGTCAAAATTACAT
CAAAAAATAAATGATGGTCATTTGCAGCAACCAGAGTTAAGTGTTAACGTGCCAACCATGCCAACTAGTA
GTCATGTATTTTTGCAAAAGCGTTTGGAAATCCAACATTTAATTCAAAGACTTCATTGTGGAGACGTTTC
ACATGATTTTTTGGAAAAAGAATTGGATAATCCCAGCACCCCAGCAGCCACAAAGGATGTCATTGCCACA
GTGTTGAATGAATATTCTCATTCTAAAAGAAATCCGGTGGTCACAGGCGATCCCAATATTTTTACCCAAC
AATCGTTTCTTCAGCCTCAATCAGTCCATCAGCACTACTCTCAAGAATTGCATTCGCAAAATACTGCTAA
CCATACGATTAATCAGCTAATTTCCCACGGTAACTCTCCAACTCCGTTGGCATTTACTCCTACTTCAGTT
TTAAGAAAAATGACAGCCGATAAGGATACGCAATCACCAAGCACTTATTGTCAGAACCCACAATATCATG
TACACCAACAAAATGCCAAGCAAGTCGGTACTCGTGAGAACGTACTTGAGCCACAGCTGACCGCAACAAT
GGCTGTACAGCCCCGAATGATATTAGGCGGTGGAAACTTTGCCATTGGCCAAAACAATCAACATTTGTCT
CCCAACATGTCACAAAGTCGTAATCAACAAGTGTTAAAGTGGACTTCTGGCAATATGCAAATGGTCCACG
GAAAAACATTTGGCCGACCTATTCTGAAAGGAGGTCTTAATTCAATGCCGCATTCCAATTCTGCACTTCC
TTTTACTGCCCATAAAATTGAAATGCAACCCATTCATCAACCACATCTACAGCAGCAGCAACATAGATTT
AAAGCAGTTCAATCTGTGGAATCAAATCTGAATACCGAAAGTGTTCACCAAAACATTACATCTCCTGTTG
GATGGCACCAACTTTACATGCAACATCAGCAACAACATCATCACACACGACAGCAGCTTAGTCAAAGAGT
GATTTATGGAGAAATGCACCGTCAATCAAATCCACAAATGTCTCCGCCAGTCCCAGGTTTTTCTGACAGC
TCCGATTCCGGTAATGTGATCAAAGCAAACAGCCTCACATCTCCTAGCTACCAGAGAGATGAGAGGATTT
CATCACCAACCAATCAATTGGCGCAATGGTTTTCCCCTGAGCTTCTTGCAAAAGCCTCTGCTGGAAAACT
GCCACTTTTAAATGTGAACCAAGCACTCAGTTTGGAAGAATTTGAACGAAGCATTCAACATTCCTCAGGC
GTCGTGCATAACTAAGGCGGCCGCTCGAGTCTAGAGGGCCCGCGGTTCGAAGGTAAGCCTATCCCTAACC
CTCTCCTCGGTCTCGATTCTACGCGTACCGGTCATCATCACCATCACCATTGAGTTTAAACCCGCTGATC
AGCCTCGACTGTGCCTTCTAAGGCCTGAGCTCGCTGATCAGCCTCGATCGAGGATCCAGACATGATAAGA
TACATTGATGAGTTTGGACAAACCACAACTAGAATGCAGTGAAAAAAATGCTTTATTTGTGAAATTTGTG
ATGCTATTGCTTTATTTGTAACCATTATAAGCTGCAATAAACAAGTTAACAACAACAATTGCATTCATTT
TATGTTTCAGGTTCAGGGGGAGGTGTGGGAGGTTTTTTAAAGCAAGTAAAACCTCTACAAATGTGGTATG
GCTGATTATGATCAGTCGACCGATGCCCTTGAGAGCCTTCAACCCAGTCAGCTCCTTCCGGTGGGCGCGG
GGCATGACTATCGTCGCCGCACTTATGACTGTCTTCTTTATCATGCAACTCGTAGGACAGGTGCCGGCAG
CGCTCTGGGTCATTTTCGGCGAGGACCGCTTTCGCTGGAGCGCGACGATGATCGGCCTGTCGCTTGCGGT
ATTCGGAATCTTGCACGCCCTCGCTCAAGCCTTCGTCACTGGTCCCGCCACCAAACGTTTCGGCGAGAAG
CAGGCCATTATCGCCGGCATGGCGGCCGACGCGCTGGGCTACGTCTTGCTGGCGTTCGCGACGCGAGGCT
GGATGGCCTTCCCCATTATGATTCTTCTCGCTTCCGGCGGCATCGGGATGCCCGCGTTGCAGGCCATGCT
GTCCAGGCAGGTAGATGACGACCATCAGGGACAGCTTCAAGGATCGCTCGCGGCTCTTACCAGCCAGCAA
AAGGCCAGGAACCGTAAAAAGGCCGCGTTGCTGGCGTTTTTCCATAGGCTCCGCCCCCCTGACGAGCATC
ACAAAAATCGACGCTCAAGTCAGAGGTGGCGAAACCCGACAGGACTATAAAGATACCAGGCGTTTCCCCC
TGGAAGCTCCCTCGTGCGCTCTCCTGTTCCGACCCTGCCGCTTACCGGATACCTGTCCGCCTTTCTCCCT
TCGGGAAGCGTGGCGCTTTCTCAATGCTCACGCTGTAGGTATCTCAGTTCGGTGTAGGTCGTTCGCTCCA
AGCTGGGCTGTGTGCACGAACCCCCCGTTCAGCCCGACCGCTGCGCCTTATCCGGTAACTATCGTCTTGA
GTCCAACCCGGTAAGACACGACTTATCGCCACTGGCAGCAGCCACTGGTAACAGGATTAGCAGAGCGAGG
TATGTAGGCGGTGCTACAGAGTTCTTGAAGTGGTGGCCTAACTACGGCTACACTAGAAGGACAGTATTTG
GTATCTGCGCTCTGCTGAAGCCAGTTACCTTCGGAAAAAGAGTTGGTAGCTCTTGATCCGGCAAACAAAC
CACCGCTGGTAGCGGTGGTTTTTTTGTTTGCAAGCAGCAGATTACGCGCAGAAAAAAAGGATCTCAAGAA
GATCCTTTGATCTTTTCTACGGGGTCTGACGCTCAGTGGAACGAAAACTCACGTTAAGGGATTTTGGTCA
TGAGATTATCAAAAAGGATCTTCACCTAGATCCTTTTAAATTAAAAATGAAGTTTTAAATCAATCTAAAG
TATATATGAGTAAACTTGGTCTGACAGTTACCAATGCTTAATCAGTGAGGCACCTATCTCAGCGATCTGT
CTATTTCGTTCATCCATAGTTGCCTGACTCCCCGTCGTGTAGATAACTACGATACGGGAGGGCTTACCAT
CTGGCCCCAGTGCTGCAATGATACCGCGAGACCCACGCTCACCGGCTCCAGATTTATCAGCAATAAACCA
GCCAGCCGGAAGGGCCGAGCGCAGAAGTGGTCCTGCAACTTTATCCGCCTCCATCCAGTCTATTAATTGT
TGCCGGGAAGCTAGAGTAAGTAGTTCGCCAGTTAATAGTTTGCGCAACGTTGTTGCCATTGCTGCAGGCA
TCGTGGTGTCACGCTCGTCGTTTGGTATGGCTTCATTCAGCTCCGGTTCCCAACGATCAAGGCGAGTTAC
ATGATCCCCCATGTTGTGCAAAAAAGCGGTTAGCTCCTTCGGTCCTCCGATCGTTGTCAGAAGTAAGTTG
GCCGCAGTGTTATCACTCATGGTTATGGCAGCACTGCATAATTCTCTTACTGTCATGCCATCCGTAAGAT
GCTTTTCTGTGACTGGTGAGTACTCAACCAAGTCATTCTGAGAATAGTGTATGCGGCGACCGAGTTGCTC
TTGCCCGGCGTCAACACGGGATAATACCGCGCCACATAGCAGAACTTTAAAAGTGCTCATCATTGGAAAA
CGTTCTTCGGGGCGAAAACTCTCAAGGATCTTACCGCTGTTGAGATCCAGTTCGATGTAACCCACTCGTG
CACCCAACTGATCTTCAGCATCTTTTACTTTCACCAGCGTTTCTGGGTGAGCAAAAACAGGAAGGCAAAA
TGCCGCAAAAAAGGGAATAAGGGCGACACGGAAATGTTGAATACTCATACTCTTCCTTTTTCAATATTAT
TGAAGCATTTATCAGGGTTATTGTCTCATGAGCGGATACATATTTGAATGTATTTAGAAAAATAAACAAA
TAGGGGTTCCGCGCACATTTCCCCGAAAAGTGCCACCTGACGTCTAAGAAACCATTATTATCATGACATT
AACCTATAAAAATAGGCGTATCACGAGGCCCTTTCGT
